Addgene plasmid #102845: STAGR_SAMScaffold_mU6
Purpose: Can be used as PCR template for a STAgR reaction
Depositing lab: Stefan Stricker. Depositing organization: Ludwig-Maximilians-Universitaet Muenchen (LMU). Publication: One step generation of customizable gRNA vectors for multiplex CRISPR approaches through string assembly gRNA cloning (STAgR). Breunig CT, Durovic T, Neuner AM, Baumann V, Wiesbeck MF, Koferle A, Gotz M, Ninkovic J, Stricker SH. PLoS One. 2018 Apr 27;13(4):e0196015. doi: 10.1371/journal.pone.0196015. eCollection 2018. PubMed 29702666.
Backbone
  Vector backbone: PCR Template for STAgR Reactions
  Backbone manufacturer: Stricker Lab
  Vector type: PCR Template for STAgR Inserts
Growth in bacteria
  Bacterial resistance: Kanamycin, 50 μg/mL
  Growth temperature: 37°C
  Growth strain: DH5alpha
  Copy number: Unknown
Gene/Insert
  Gene/Insert name: STAgR Insert SAM_mU6
  Promoter: mU6
  Cloning method: Gibson Cloning
  Sequencing primers: 5′ ACTGGATCCGGTACCAAGG; 3′ TTACGGTTCCTGGCCTTTTG
Terms and licenses: Academic/Nonprofit Terms; Industry Terms: Not Available to Industry
How to cite: STAGR_SAMScaffold_mU6 was a gift from Stefan Stricker (Addgene plasmid # 102845 ; http://n2t.net/addgene:102845 ; RRID:Addgene_102845)
