[The description below was written by a language model from this plasmid's Addgene catalogue record and pLannotate feature annotations shown in this document.]
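Description:
STAGR_SAMScaffold_mU6 is a small (about 2.75 kb) bacterial plasmid that is not an expression vector in its own right. It is a PCR template supplying one of the building blocks for string assembly gRNA cloning (STAgR), a one-step method for making vectors that carry several guide RNA cassettes for multiplex CRISPR experiments. It is maintained in E. coli through a high-copy ColE1/pUC-type origin and selected with kanamycin, using a NeoR/KanR aminoglycoside phosphotransferase gene driven by the bla (AmpR) promoter. The annotation also picks up fragments of an M13 origin, lacZα, lacI and an RSF origin, plus a T7 promoter. These look like leftovers of the cloning backbone, and the record assigns them no function.

The insert, introduced by Gibson cloning, places a modified Streptococcus pyogenes Cas9 gRNA scaffold directly upstream of the mouse U6 RNA polymerase III promoter. The scaffold is annotated as fragments interrupted by two MS2 stem loops, which matches the "SAM" design in which MS2 coat protein fusions are recruited to the guide RNA, typically to bring transcriptional activators to a dCas9 target site. The scaffold-then-promoter order suits the template role. An amplicon spanning this unit carries the end of one gRNA cassette and the promoter for the next, and it can be joined with other such pieces into an array. The record does not spell out how the protospacers are added, although in this kind of scheme they are usually introduced through primer overhangs. No targeting sequence, Cas9 gene or mammalian selection marker is annotated on this plasmid.
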