Features (pLannotate 1.2.2; 13 found; start..end, strand, type, name):
    474..1268    -  CDS            NeoR/KanR: aminoglycoside phosphotransferase confers resistance to neomycin, kanamycin, and G418 (Geneticin®)
   1269..1373    -  promoter       AmpR promoter: bla
   1399..1530    -  rep_origin     M13 ori (fragment): M13 bacteriophage origin of replication; arrow indicates direction of (+) strand synthesis
   1551..1707    -  CDS            lacZα (fragment): LacZα fragment of β-galactosidase; lacZ fragment
   1716..1734    +  promoter       T7 promoter: promoter for bacteriophage T7 RNA polymerase
   1783..1801    +  misc_RNA       MS2 stem loop: stem loop that binds the bacteriophage MS2 coat protein
   1812..1848    +  misc_RNA       gRNA scaffold (fragment): guide RNA scaffold for the Streptococcus pyogenes CRISPR/Cas9 system
   1853..1871    +  misc_RNA       MS2 stem loop: stem loop that binds the bacteriophage MS2 coat protein
   1882..1901    +  misc_RNA       gRNA scaffold (fragment): guide RNA scaffold for the Streptococcus pyogenes CRISPR/Cas9 system
   1923..2236    +  promoter       U6 promoter: RNA polymerase III promoter for mouse U6 snRNA (Das et al., 1988)
   2261..2308    -  CDS            lacI (fragment): lac repressor; lacI; The lac repressor binds to the lac operator to inhibit transcription in E. coli. This inhibition can be relieved by adding lactose or isopropyl-β-D-thiogalactopyranoside (IPTG).
   2345..2385    -  rep_origin     RSF ori (fragment): Plasmids containing the RSF 1030 origin of replication can be propagated in E. coli cells that contain additional plasmids with compatible origins.
   2463..300     -  rep_origin     ori (across the origin): high-copy-number ColE1/pMB1/pBR322/pUC origin of replication
>Addgene plasmid #102845 | STAGR_SAMScaffold_mU6 | addgene full sequence | sequence record 201868 | Addgene NGS Result
TTATCCGGTAACTATCGTCTTGAGTCCAACCCGGTAAGACACGACTTATCGCCACTGGCAGCAGCCACTG
GTAACAGGATTAGCAGAGCGAGGTATGTAGGCGGTGCTACAGAGTTCTTGAAGTGGTGGCCTAACTACGG
CTACACTAGAAGAACAGTATTTGGTATCTGCGCTCTGCTGAAGCCAGTTACCTTCGGAAAAAGAGTTGGT
AGCTCTTGATCCGGCAAACAAACCACCGCTGGTAGCGGTGGTTTTTTTGTTTGCAAGCAGCAGATTACGC
GCAGAAAAAAAGGATCTCAAGAAGATCCTTTGATCTTTTCTACGGGGTCTGACGCTCAGTGGAACGAAAA
CTCACGTTAAGGGATTTTGGTCATGAGATTATCAAAAAGGATCTTCACCTAGATCCTTTTAAATTAAAAA
TGAAGTTTTAAATCAATCTAAAGTATATATGAGTAAACTTGGTCTGACAGTTATTAGAAAAATTCATCCA
GCAGACGATAAAACGCAATACGCTGGCTATCCGGTGCCGCAATGCCATACAGCACCAGAAAACGATCCGC
CCATTCGCCGCCCAGTTCTTCCGCAATATCACGGGTGGCCAGCGCAATATCCTGATAACGATCCGCCACG
CCCAGACGGCCGCAATCAATAAAGCCGCTAAAACGGCCATTTTCCACCATAATGTTCGGCAGGCACGCAT
CACCATGGGTCACCACCAGATCTTCGCCATCCGGCATGCTCGCTTTCAGACGCGCAAACAGCTCTGCCGG
TGCCAGGCCCTGATGTTCTTCATCCAGATCATCCTGATCCACCAGGCCCGCTTCCATACGGGTACGCGCA
CGTTCAATACGATGTTTCGCCTGATGATCAAACGGACAGGTCGCCGGGTCCAGGGTATGCAGACGACGCA
TGGCATCCGCCATAATGCTCACTTTTTCTGCCGGCGCCAGATGGCTAGACAGCAGATCCTGACCCGGCAC
TTCGCCCAGCAGCAGCCAATCACGGCCCGCTTCGGTCACCACATCCAGCACCGCCGCACACGGAACACCG
GTGGTGGCCAGCCAGCTCAGACGCGCCGCTTCATCCTGCAGCTCGTTCAGCGCACCGCTCAGATCGGTTT
TCACAAACAGCACCGGACGACCCTGCGCGCTCAGACGAAACACCGCCGCATCAGAGCAGCCAATGGTCTG
CTGCGCCCAATCATAGCCAAACAGACGTTCCACCCACGCTGCCGGGCTACCCGCATGCAGGCCATCCTGT
TCAATCATACTCTTCCTTTTTCAATATTATTGAAGCATTTATCAGGGTTATTGTCTCATGAGCGGATACA
TATTTGAATGTATTTAGAAAAATAAACAAATAGGGGTTCCGCGCACATTTCCCCGAAAAGTGCCACCTAA
ATTGTAAGCGTTAATATTTTGTTAAAATTCGCGTTAAATTTTTGTTAAATCAGCTCATTTTTTAACCAAT
AGGCCGAAATCGGCAAAATCCCTTATAAATCAAAAGAATAGACCGAGATAGGGTTGAGTGGCCGCTACAG
GGCGCTCCCATTCGCCATTCAGGCTGCGCAACTGTTGGGAAGGGCGTTTCGGTGCGGGCCTCTTCGCTAT
TACGCCAGCTGGCGAAAGGGGGATGTGCTGCAAGGCGATTAAGTTGGGTAACGCCAGGGTTTTCCCAGTC
ACGACGTTGTAAAACGACGGCCAGTGAGCGCGACGTAATACGACTCACTATAGGGCGAATTGAAGGAAGG
CCGTCAAGGCCGCATGTTTTAGAGCTAGGCCAACATGAGGATCACCCATGTCTGCAGGGCCTAGCAAGTT
AAAATAAGGCTAGTCCGTTATCAACTTGGCCAACATGAGGATCACCCATGTCTGCAGGGCCAAGTGGCAC
CGAGTCGGTGCTTTTTTTCGGTGCTTTTTTTTGATCCGACGCCGCCATCTCTAGGCCCGCGCCGGCCCCC
TCGCACAGACTTGTGGGAGAAGCTCGGCTACTCCCCTGCCCCGGTTAATTTGCATATAATATTTCCTAGT
AACTATAGAGGCTTAATGTGCGATAAAAGACAGATAATCTGTTCTTTTTAATACTAGCTACATTTTACAT
GATAGGCTTGGATTTCTATAAGAGATACAAATACTAAATTATTATTTTAAAAAACAGCACAAAAGGAAAC
TCACCCTAACTGTAAAGTAATTGTGTGTTTTGAGACTATAAATATCCCTTGGAGAAAAGCCTTGTTTGCT
GGGCCTCATGGGCCTTCCTTTCACTGCCCGCTTTCCAGTCGGGAAACCTGTCGTGCCAGCTGCATTAACA
TGGTCATAGCTGTTTCCTTGCGTATTGGGCGCTCTCCGCTTCCTCGCTCACTGACTCGCTGCGCTCGGTC
GTTCGGGTAAAGCCTGGGGTGCCTAATGAGCAAAAGGCCAGCAAAAGGCCAGGAACCGTAAAAAGGCCGC
GTTGCTGGCGTTTTTCCATAGGCTCCGCCCCCCTGACGAGCATCACAAAAATCGACGCTCAAGTCAGAGG
TGGCGAAACCCGACAGGACTATAAAGATACCAGGCGTTTCCCCCTGGAAGCTCCCTCGTGCGCTCTCCTG
TTCCGACCCTGCCGCTTACCGGATACCTGTCCGCCTTTCTCCCTTCGGGAAGCGTGGCGCTTTCTCATAG
CTCACGCTGTAGGTATCTCAGTTCGGTGTAGGTCGTTCGCTCCAAGCTGGGCTGTGTGCACGAACCCCCC
GTTCAGCCCGACCGCTGCGCC
