>Addgene plasmid #102845 | STAGR_SAMScaffold_mU6 | depositor partial sequence | sequence record 197809 | STAgR Template
GTTTTAGAGCTAGGCCAACATGAGGATCACCCATGTCTGCAGGGCCTAGCAAGTTAAAATAAGGCTAGTC
CGTTATCAACTTGGCCAACATGAGGATCACCCATGTCTGCAGGGCCAAGTGGCACCGAGTCGGTGCTTTT
TTTCGGTGCTTTTTTTTGATCCGACGCCGCCATCTCTAGGCCCGCGCCGGCCCCCTCGCACAGACTTGTG
GGAGAAGCTCGGCTACTCCCCTGCCCCGGTTAATTTGCATATAATATTTCCTAGTAACTATAGAGGCTTA
ATGTGCGATAAAAGACAGATAATCTGTTCTTTTTAATACTAGCTACATTTTACATGATAGGCTTGGATTT
CTATAAGAGATACAAATACTAAATTATTATTTTAAAAAACAGCACAAAAGGAAACTCACCCTAACTGTAA
AGTAATTGTGTGTTTTGAGACTATAAATATCCCTTGGAGAAAAGCCTTGTTTG
